Addgene plasmid #39185: INCENP
Purpose: Bacterial expression for structure determination; may not be full ORF
Depositing lab: Nicola Burgess-Brown. Depositing organization: University of Oxford.
Backbone
  Vector backbone: pGTvL1-SGC
  Backbone manufacturer: SGC
  Vector type: Bacterial Expression
Growth in bacteria
  Bacterial resistance: Ampicillin, 100 μg/mL
  Growth temperature: 37°C
  Growth strain: Mach1
  Copy number: Low Copy
Gene/Insert
  Gene/Insert name: INCENP (alt names: inner centromere protein antigens 135/155kDa isoform 1; PDB:4AF3)
  Species: H. sapiens (human)
  Insert size (bp): 940
  Mutation: Complex with AURKBA-c004
  Entrez Gene: INCENP
  Tag / fusion protein: GST-Tev (N terminal on insert)
  Cloning method: Unknown
  Sequencing primers: 5′ unknown
Terms and licenses: Academic/Nonprofit Terms; Industry Terms: Not Available to Industry
How to cite: INCENP was a gift from Nicola Burgess-Brown (Addgene plasmid # 39185 ; http://n2t.net/addgene:39185 ; RRID:Addgene_39185)
