[The description below was written by a language model from this plasmid's Addgene catalogue record.]
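Description:
INCENP is a bacterial expression plasmid built on the pGTvL1-SGC backbone, a vector from the Structural Genomics Consortium designed for producing recombinant proteins in E. coli for structural work. It is maintained as a low-copy plasmid under ampicillin selection. The record does not state the origin of replication or the promoter driving expression, and no feature table is provided, so those details cannot be confirmed here.

The insert is a roughly 940 bp segment of human INCENP (inner centromere protein), the scaffolding subunit of the chromosomal passenger complex that binds and activates Aurora B kinase. The record cautions that the insert may not be the full open reading frame, and the listed size fits a fragment rather than the whole protein, as is usual for crystallography constructs trimmed to a well-behaved domain. The exact residue boundaries are not given. The coding sequence is fused at its N terminus to glutathione S-transferase followed by a TEV protease recognition site, so the protein can be captured by glutathione affinity chromatography and the GST moiety then cleaved off to leave near-native INCENP.

The "mutation" field does not describe a sequence change. Instead it notes that this construct was used in complex with an Aurora B kinase construct (AURKBA-c004), and an associated Protein Data Bank entry is listed among the alternative names. The plasmid's purpose is therefore to produce an INCENP fragment for assembly with Aurora B and structure determination of the complex, and it could also supply material for biochemical studies of that interaction.
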