>Addgene plasmid #39185 | INCENP | depositor partial sequence | sequence record 49236 | INCENP sequence 940 bps
ATGTCCCCTATACTAGGTTATTGGAAAATTAAGGGCCTTGTGCAACCCACTCGACTTCTTTTGGAATATC
TTGAAGAAAAATATGAAGAGCATTTGTATGAGCGCGATGAAGGTGATAAATGGCGAAACAAAAAGTTTGA
ATTGGGTTTGGAGTTTCCCAATCTTCCTTATTATATTGATGGTGATGTTAAATTAACACAGTCTATGGCC
ATCATACGTTATATAGCTGACAAGCACAACATGTTGGGTGGTTGTCCAAAAGAGCGTGCAGAGATTTCAA
TGCTTGAAGGAGCGGTTTTGGATATTAGATACGGTGTTTCGAGAATTGCATATAGTAAAGACTTTGAAAC
TCTCAAAGTTGATTTTCTTAGCAAGCTACCTGAAATGCTGAAAATGTTCGAAGATCGTTTATGTCATAAA
ACATATTTAAATGGTGATCATGTAACCCATCCTGACTTCATGTTGTATGACGCTCTTGATGTTGTTTTAT
ACATGGACCCAATGTGCCTGGATGCGTTCCCAAAATTAGTTTGTTTTAAAAAACGTATTGAAGCTATCCC
ACAAATTGATAAGTACTTGAAATCCAGCAAGTATATAGCATGGCCTTTGCAGGGCTGGCAAGCCACGTTT
GGTGGTGGCGACCATCCTCCAAAATCGAGCTCAGAGAACCTGTACTTCCAATCCATGGAGGCCCATCCCC
GGAAGCCCATCCCCACCTGGGCCCGAGGCACCCCGCTCAGCCAGGCTATCATTCACCAGTACTACCACCC
ACCGAACCTTCTGGAGCTCTTTGGAACCATTCTCCCACTGGACTTGGAGGATATCTTCAAGAAGAGCAAG
CCCCGCTATCACAAGCGCACCAGCTCTGCTGTCTGGAACTCACCGCCCCTGCAGTGACAGTAAAGGTGGA
TACTCGAGCGGCCGCATCGTGACTGACTGA
