>Addgene plasmid #39185 | INCENP | addgene partial sequence | sequence record 64981 | pGEX5
AAATCGAGCTCAGAGAACCTGTACTTCCAATCCATGGAGGCCCATCCCCGGAAGCCCATCCCCACCTGGG
CCCGAGGCACCCCGCTCAGCCAGGCTATCATTCACCAGTACTACCACCCACCGAACCTTCTGGAGCTCTT
TGGAACCATTCTCCCACTGGACTTGGAGGATATCTTCAAGAAGAGCAAGCCCCGCTATCACAAGCGCACC
AGCTCTGCTGTCTGGAACTCACCGCCCCTGCAGTGACAGTAAAGGTGGATACTCGAGCGGCCGCATCGTG
ACTGACTGACGATCTGCCTCGCGCGTTTCGGTGATGACGGTGAAAACCTCTGACACATGCAGCTCCCGGA
GACGGTCACAGCTTGTCTGTAAGCGGATGCCGGGAGCAGACAAGCCCGTCAGGGCGCGTCAGCGGGTGTT
GGCGGGTGTCGGGGCGCAGCCATGACCCAGTCACGTAGCGATAGCGGAGTGTATAATTCTTGAAGACGAA
AGGGCCTCGTGATACGCCTATTTTTATAGGTTAATGTCATGATAATAATGGTTTCTTAGACGTCAGGTGG
CACTTTTCGGGGAAATGTGCGCGGAACCCCTATTTGTTTATTTTTCTAAATACATTCAAATATGTATCCG
CTCATGAGACAATAACCCTGATAAATGCTTCAATAATATTGAAAAAGGAAGAGTATGAGTATTCAACATT
TCCGTGTCGCCCTTATTCCCTTTTTTGCGGCATTTTGCCTTCCTGTTTTTGCTCACCCAGAAACGCTGGT
GAAAGTAAAAGATGCTGAAGATCAGTTGGGTGCACGAGTGGGTTACATCGAACTGGATCTCAACAGCGGT
AAGATCCTTGAGAGTTTTCGCCCCGAAGAACGTTTTCCAATGATGAGCACTTTTAAAGTTCTGCTATGTG
GCGCGGTATTATCCCGTGTTGACGCCGGGCAAGAACAACTCGGTCGCCGCATACACTAT
